>Addgene plasmid #201625 | LENTICRISPR-TKT_sgRNA2 | addgene full sequence | sequence record 396621 | Addgene NGS Result
TGATGCGGTTTTGGCAGTACATCAATGGGCGTGGATAGCGGTTTGACTCACGGGGATTTCCAAGTCTCCA
CCCCATTGACGTCAATGGGAGTTTGTTTTGGCACCAAAATCAACGGGACTTTCCAAAATGTCGTAACAAC
TCCGCCCCATTGACGCAAATGGGCGGTAGGCGTGTACGGTGGGAGGTCTATATAAGCAGCGCGTTTTGCC
TGTACTGGGTCTCTCTGGTTAGACCAGATCTGAGCCTGGGAGCTCTCTGGCTAACTAGGGAACCCACTGC
TTAAGCCTCAATAAAGCTTGCCTTGAGTGCTTCAAGTAGTGTGTGCCCGTCTGTTGTGTGACTCTGGTAA
CTAGAGATCCCTCAGACCCTTTTAGTCAGTGTGGAAAATCTCTAGCAGTGGCGCCCGAACAGGGACTTGA
AAGCGAAAGGGAAACCAGAGGAGCTCTCTCGACGCAGGACTCGGCTTGCTGAAGCGCGCACGGCAAGAGG
CGAGGGGCGGCGACTGGTGAGTACGCCAAAAATTTTGACTAGCGGAGGCTAGAAGGAGAGAGATGGGTGC
GAGAGCGTCAGTATTAAGCGGGGGAGAATTAGATCGCGATGGGAAAAAATTCGGTTAAGGCCAGGGGGAA
AGAAAAAATATAAATTAAAACATATAGTATGGGCAAGCAGGGAGCTAGAACGATTCGCAGTTAATCCTGG
CCTGTTAGAAACATCAGAAGGCTGTAGACAAATACTGGGACAGCTACAACCATCCCTTCAGACAGGATCA
GAAGAACTTAGATCATTATATAATACAGTAGCAACCCTCTATTGTGTGCATCAAAGGATAGAGATAAAAG
ACACCAAGGAAGCTTTAGACAAGATAGAGGAAGAGCAAAACAAAAGTAAGACCACCGCACAGCAAGCGGC
CGCTGATCTTCAGACCTGGAGGAGGAGATATGAGGGACAATTGGAGAAGTGAATTATATAAATATAAAGT
AGTAAAAATTGAACCATTAGGAGTAGCACCCACCAAGGCAAAGAGAAGAGTGGTGCAGAGAGAAAAAAGA
GCAGTGGGAATAGGAGCTTTGTTCCTTGGGTTCTTGGGAGCAGCAGGAAGCACTATGGGCGCAGCGTCAA
TGACGCTGACGGTACAGGCCAGACAATTATTGTCTGGTATAGTGCAGCAGCAGAACAATTTGCTGAGGGC
TATTGAGGCGCAACAGCATCTGTTGCAACTCACAGTCTGGGGCATCAAGCAGCTCCAGGCAAGAATCCTG
GCTGTGGAAAGATACCTAAAGGATCAACAGCTCCTGGGGATTTGGGGTTGCTCTGGAAAACTCATTTGCA
CCACTGCTGTGCCTTGGAATGCTAGTTGGAGTAATAAATCTCTGGAACAGATTTGGAATCACACGACCTG
GATGGAGTGGGACAGAGAAATTAACAATTACACAAGCTTAATACACTCCTTAATTGAAGAATCGCAAAAC
CAGCAAGAAAAGAATGAACAAGAATTATTGGAATTAGATAAATGGGCAAGTTTGTGGAATTGGTTTAACA
TAACAAATTGGCTGTGGTATATAAAATTATTCATAATGATAGTAGGAGGCTTGGTAGGTTTAAGAATAGT
TTTTGCTGTACTTTCTATAGTGAATAGAGTTAGGCAGGGATATTCACCATTATCGTTTCAGACCCACCTC
CCAACCCCGAGGGGACCCGACAGGCCCGAAGGAATAGAAGAAGAAGGTGGAGAGAGAGACAGAGACAGAT
CCATTCGATTAGTGAACGGATCGGCACTGCGTGCGCCAATTCTGCAGACAAATGGCAGTATTCATCCACA
ATTTTAAAAGAAAAGGGGGGATTGGGGGGTACAGTGCAGGGGAAAGAATAGTAGACATAATAGCAACAGA
CATACAAACTAAAGAATTACAAAAACAAATTACAAAAATTCAAAATTTTCGGGTTTATTACAGGGACAGC
AGAGATCCAGTTTGGTTAATTAAGGTACCGAGGGCCTATTTCCCATGATTCCTTCATATTTGCATATACG
ATACAAGGCTGTTAGAGAGATAATTAGAATTAATTTGACTGTAAACACAAAGATATTAGTACAAAATACG
TGACGTAGAAAGTAATAATTTCTTGGGTAGTTTGCAGTTTTAAAATTATGTTTTAAAATGGACTATCATA
TGCTTACCGTAACTTGAAAGTATTTCGATTTCTTGGCTTTATATATCTTGTGGAAAGGACGAAACACCGC
CTGCCCAGCTACAAAGTTGGTTTTAGAGCTAGAAATAGCAAGTTAAAATAAGGCTAGTCCGTTATCAACT
TGAAAAAGTGGCACCGAGTCGGTGCTTTTTTGAATTCGCTAGCTAGGTCTTGAAAGGAGTGGGAATTGGC
TCCGGTGCCCGTCAGTGGGCAGAGCGCACATCGCCCACAGTCCCCGAGAAGTTGGGGGGAGGGGTCGGCA
ATTGATCCGGTGCCTAGAGAAGGTGGCGCGGGGTAAACTGGGAAAGTGATGTCGTGTACTGGCTCCGCCT
TTTTCCCGAGGGTGGGGGAGAACCGTATATAAGTGCAGTAGTCGCCGTGAACGTTCTTTTTCGCAACGGG
TTTGCCGCCAGAACACAGGACCGGTTCTAGAGCGCTGCCACCATGGACAAGAAGTACAGCATCGGCCTGG
ACATCGGCACCAACTCTGTGGGCTGGGCCGTGATCACCGACGAGTACAAGGTGCCCAGCAAGAAATTCAA
GGTGCTGGGCAACACCGACCGGCACAGCATCAAGAAGAACCTGATCGGAGCCCTGCTGTTCGACAGCGGC
GAAACAGCCGAGGCCACCCGGCTGAAGAGAACCGCCAGAAGAAGATACACCAGACGGAAGAACCGGATCT
GCTATCTGCAAGAGATCTTCAGCAACGAGATGGCCAAGGTGGACGACAGCTTCTTCCACAGACTGGAAGA
GTCCTTCCTGGTGGAAGAGGATAAGAAGCACGAGCGGCACCCCATCTTCGGCAACATCGTGGACGAGGTG
GCCTACCACGAGAAGTACCCCACCATCTACCACCTGAGAAAGAAACTGGTGGACAGCACCGACAAGGCCG
ACCTGCGGCTGATCTATCTGGCCCTGGCCCACATGATCAAGTTCCGGGGCCACTTCCTGATCGAGGGCGA
CCTGAACCCCGACAACAGCGACGTGGACAAGCTGTTCATCCAGCTGGTGCAGACCTACAACCAGCTGTTC
GAGGAAAACCCCATCAACGCCAGCGGCGTGGACGCCAAGGCCATCCTGTCTGCCAGACTGAGCAAGAGCA
GACGGCTGGAAAATCTGATCGCCCAGCTGCCCGGCGAGAAGAAGAATGGCCTGTTCGGAAACCTGATTGC
CCTGAGCCTGGGCCTGACCCCCAACTTCAAGAGCAACTTCGACCTGGCCGAGGATGCCAAACTGCAGCTG
AGCAAGGACACCTACGACGACGACCTGGACAACCTGCTGGCCCAGATCGGCGACCAGTACGCCGACCTGT
TTCTGGCCGCCAAGAACCTGTCCGACGCCATCCTGCTGAGCGACATCCTGAGAGTGAACACCGAGATCAC
CAAGGCCCCCCTGAGCGCCTCTATGATCAAGAGATACGACGAGCACCACCAGGACCTGACCCTGCTGAAA
GCTCTCGTGCGGCAGCAGCTGCCTGAGAAGTACAAAGAGATTTTCTTCGACCAGAGCAAGAACGGCTACG
CCGGCTACATTGACGGCGGAGCCAGCCAGGAAGAGTTCTACAAGTTCATCAAGCCCATCCTGGAAAAGAT
GGACGGCACCGAGGAACTGCTCGTGAAGCTGAACAGAGAGGACCTGCTGCGGAAGCAGCGGACCTTCGAC
AACGGCAGCATCCCCCACCAGATCCACCTGGGAGAGCTGCACGCCATTCTGCGGCGGCAGGAAGATTTTT
ACCCATTCCTGAAGGACAACCGGGAAAAGATCGAGAAGATCCTGACCTTCCGCATCCCCTACTACGTGGG
CCCTCTGGCCAGGGGAAACAGCAGATTCGCCTGGATGACCAGAAAGAGCGAGGAAACCATCACCCCCTGG
AACTTCGAGGAAGTGGTGGACAAGGGCGCTTCCGCCCAGAGCTTCATCGAGCGGATGACCAACTTCGATA
AGAACCTGCCCAACGAGAAGGTGCTGCCCAAGCACAGCCTGCTGTACGAGTACTTCACCGTGTATAACGA
GCTGACCAAAGTGAAATACGTGACCGAGGGAATGAGAAAGCCCGCCTTCCTGAGCGGCGAGCAGAAAAAG
GCCATCGTGGACCTGCTGTTCAAGACCAACCGGAAAGTGACCGTGAAGCAGCTGAAAGAGGACTACTTCA
AGAAAATCGAGTGCTTCGACTCCGTGGAAATCTCCGGCGTGGAAGATCGGTTCAACGCCTCCCTGGGCAC
ATACCACGATCTGCTGAAAATTATCAAGGACAAGGACTTCCTGGACAATGAGGAAAACGAGGACATTCTG
GAAGATATCGTGCTGACCCTGACACTGTTTGAGGACAGAGAGATGATCGAGGAACGGCTGAAAACCTATG
CCCACCTGTTCGACGACAAAGTGATGAAGCAGCTGAAGCGGCGGAGATACACCGGCTGGGGCAGGCTGAG
CCGGAAGCTGATCAACGGCATCCGGGACAAGCAGTCCGGCAAGACAATCCTGGATTTCCTGAAGTCCGAC
GGCTTCGCCAACAGAAACTTCATGCAGCTGATCCACGACGACAGCCTGACCTTTAAAGAGGACATCCAGA
AAGCCCAGGTGTCCGGCCAGGGCGATAGCCTGCACGAGCACATTGCCAATCTGGCCGGCAGCCCCGCCAT
TAAGAAGGGCATCCTGCAGACAGTGAAGGTGGTGGACGAGCTCGTGAAAGTGATGGGCCGGCACAAGCCC
GAGAACATCGTGATCGAAATGGCCAGAGAGAACCAGACCACCCAGAAGGGACAGAAGAACAGCCGCGAGA
GAATGAAGCGGATCGAAGAGGGCATCAAAGAGCTGGGCAGCCAGATCCTGAAAGAACACCCCGTGGAAAA
CACCCAGCTGCAGAACGAGAAGCTGTACCTGTACTACCTGCAGAATGGGCGGGATATGTACGTGGACCAG
GAACTGGACATCAACCGGCTGTCCGACTACGATGTGGACCATATCGTGCCTCAGAGCTTTCTGAAGGACG
ACTCCATCGACAACAAGGTGCTGACCAGAAGCGACAAGAACCGGGGCAAGAGCGACAACGTGCCCTCCGA
AGAGGTCGTGAAGAAGATGAAGAACTACTGGCGGCAGCTGCTGAACGCCAAGCTGATTACCCAGAGAAAG
TTCGACAATCTGACCAAGGCCGAGAGAGGCGGCCTGAGCGAACTGGATAAGGCCGGCTTCATCAAGAGAC
AGCTGGTGGAAACCCGGCAGATCACAAAGCACGTGGCACAGATCCTGGACTCCCGGATGAACACTAAGTA
CGACGAGAATGACAAGCTGATCCGGGAAGTGAAAGTGATCACCCTGAAGTCCAAGCTGGTGTCCGATTTC
CGGAAGGATTTCCAGTTTTACAAAGTGCGCGAGATCAACAACTACCACCACGCCCACGACGCCTACCTGA
ACGCCGTCGTGGGAACCGCCCTGATCAAAAAGTACCCTAAGCTGGAAAGCGAGTTCGTGTACGGCGACTA
CAAGGTGTACGACGTGCGGAAGATGATCGCCAAGAGCGAGCAGGAAATCGGCAAGGCTACCGCCAAGTAC
TTCTTCTACAGCAACATCATGAACTTTTTCAAGACCGAGATTACCCTGGCCAACGGCGAGATCCGGAAGC
GGCCTCTGATCGAGACAAACGGCGAAACCGGGGAGATCGTGTGGGATAAGGGCCGGGATTTTGCCACCGT
GCGGAAAGTGCTGAGCATGCCCCAAGTGAATATCGTGAAAAAGACCGAGGTGCAGACAGGCGGCTTCAGC
AAAGAGTCTATCCTGCCCAAGAGGAACAGCGATAAGCTGATCGCCAGAAAGAAGGACTGGGACCCTAAGA
AGTACGGCGGCTTCGACAGCCCCACCGTGGCCTATTCTGTGCTGGTGGTGGCCAAAGTGGAAAAGGGCAA
GTCCAAGAAACTGAAGAGTGTGAAAGAGCTGCTGGGGATCACCATCATGGAAAGAAGCAGCTTCGAGAAG
AATCCCATCGACTTTCTGGAAGCCAAGGGCTACAAAGAAGTGAAAAAGGACCTGATCATCAAGCTGCCTA
AGTACTCCCTGTTCGAGCTGGAAAACGGCCGGAAGAGAATGCTGGCCTCTGCCGGCGAACTGCAGAAGGG
AAACGAACTGGCCCTGCCCTCCAAATATGTGAACTTCCTGTACCTGGCCAGCCACTATGAGAAGCTGAAG
GGCTCCCCCGAGGATAATGAGCAGAAACAGCTGTTTGTGGAACAGCACAAGCACTACCTGGACGAGATCA
TCGAGCAGATCAGCGAGTTCTCCAAGAGAGTGATCCTGGCCGACGCTAATCTGGACAAAGTGCTGTCCGC
CTACAACAAGCACCGGGATAAGCCCATCAGAGAGCAGGCCGAGAATATCATCCACCTGTTTACCCTGACC
AATCTGGGAGCCCCTGCCGCCTTCAAGTACTTTGACACCACCATCGACCGGAAGAGGTACACCAGCACCA
AAGAGGTGCTGGACGCCACCCTGATCCACCAGAGCATCACCGGCCTGTACGAGACACGGATCGACCTGTC
TCAGCTGGGAGGCGACAAGCGACCTGCCGCCACAAAGAAGGCTGGACAGGCTAAGAAGAAGAAAGATTAC
AAAGACGATGACGATAAGGGATCCGGCGCAACAAACTTCTCTCTGCTGAAACAAGCCGGAGATGTCGAAG
AGAATCCTGGACCGACCGAGTACAAGCCCACGGTGCGCCTCGCCACCCGCGACGACGTCCCCAGGGCCGT
ACGCACCCTCGCCGCCGCGTTCGCCGACTACCCCGCCACGCGCCACACCGTCGATCCGGACCGCCACATC
GAGCGGGTCACCGAGCTGCAAGAACTCTTCCTCACGCGCGTCGGGCTCGACATCGGCAAGGTGTGGGTCG
CGGACGACGGCGCCGCGGTGGCGGTCTGGACCACGCCGGAGAGCGTCGAAGCGGGGGCGGTGTTCGCCGA
GATCGGCCCGCGCATGGCCGAGTTGAGCGGTTCCCGGCTGGCCGCGCAGCAACAGATGGAAGGCCTCCTG
GCGCCGCACCGGCCCAAGGAGCCCGCGTGGTTCCTGGCCACCGTCGGAGTCTCGCCCGACCACCAGGGCA
AGGGTCTGGGCAGCGCCGTCGTGCTCCCCGGAGTGGAGGCGGCCGAGCGCGCCGGGGTGCCCGCCTTCCT
GGAGACCTCCGCGCCCCGCAACCTCCCCTTCTACGAGCGGCTCGGCTTCACCGTCACCGCCGACGTCGAG
GTGCCCGAAGGACCGCGCACCTGGTGCATGACCCGCAAGCCCGGTGCCTGAACGCGTTAAGTCGACAATC
AACCTCTGGATTACAAAATTTGTGAAAGATTGACTGGTATTCTTAACTATGTTGCTCCTTTTACGCTATG
TGGATACGCTGCTTTAATGCCTTTGTATCATGCTATTGCTTCCCGTATGGCTTTCATTTTCTCCTCCTTG
TATAAATCCTGGTTGCTGTCTCTTTATGAGGAGTTGTGGCCCGTTGTCAGGCAACGTGGCGTGGTGTGCA
CTGTGTTTGCTGACGCAACCCCCACTGGTTGGGGCATTGCCACCACCTGTCAGCTCCTTTCCGGGACTTT
CGCTTTCCCCCTCCCTATTGCCACGGCGGAACTCATCGCCGCCTGCCTTGCCCGCTGCTGGACAGGGGCT
CGGCTGTTGGGCACTGACAATTCCGTGGTGTTGTCGGGGAAATCATCGTCCTTTCCTTGGCTGCTCGCCT
GTGTTGCCACCTGGATTCTGCGCGGGACGTCCTTCTGCTACGTCCCTTCGGCCCTCAATCCAGCGGACCT
TCCTTCCCGCGGCCTGCTGCCGGCTCTGCGGCCTCTTCCGCGTCTTCGCCTTCGCCCTCAGACGAGTCGG
ATCTCCCTTTGGGCCGCCTCCCCGCGTCGACTTTAAGACCAATGACTTACAAGGCAGCTGTAGATCTTAG
CCACTTTTTAAAAGAAAAGGGGGGACTGGAAGGGCTAATTCACTCCCAACGAAGACAAGATCTGCTTTTT
GCTTGTACTGGGTCTCTCTGGTTAGACCAGATCTGAGCCTGGGAGCTCTCTGGCTAACTAGGGAACCCAC
TGCTTAAGCCTCAATAAAGCTTGCCTTGAGTGCTTCAAGTAGTGTGTGCCCGTCTGTTGTGTGACTCTGG
TAACTAGAGATCCCTCAGACCCTTTTAGTCAGTGTGGAAAATCTCTAGCAGGGCCCGTTTAAACCCGCTG
ATCAGCCTCGACTGTGCCTTCTAGTTGCCAGCCATCTGTTGTTTGCCCCTCCCCCGTGCCTTCCTTGACC
CTGGAAGGTGCCACTCCCACTGTCCTTTCCTAATAAAATGAGGAAATTGCATCGCATTGTCTGAGTAGGT
GTCATTCTATTCTGGGGGGTGGGGTGGGGCAGGACAGCAAGGGGGAGGATTGGGAAGACAATAGCAGGCA
TGCTGGGGATGCGGTGGGCTCTATGGCTTCTGAGGCGGAAAGAACCAGCTGGGGCTCTAGGGGGTATCCC
C
[124 nt withheld, positions 8682-8805]
C
[91 nt withheld, positions 8807-8897]
A
[49 nt withheld, positions 8899-8947]
CCTTTGACGTTGGAGTCCACGTTCTTT
[37 nt withheld, positions 8975-9011]
ACCCTATCTCGGTCTATTCTTTTGATTTATAAGGGATTTTGCCGATTTCGGCCTATTGGTTAAAAAATGA
GCTGATTTAACAAAAATTTAACGCGAATTAATTCTGTGGAATGTGTGTCAGTTAGGGTGTGGAAAGTCCC
CAGGCTCCCCAGCAGGCAGAAGTATGCAAAGCATGCATCTCAATTAGTCAGCAACCAGGTGTGGAAAGTC
CCCAGGCTCCCCAGCAGGCAGAAGTATGCAAAGCATGCATCTCAATTAGTCAGCAACCATAGTCCCGCCC
CTAACTCCGCCCATCCCGCCCCTAACTCCGCCCAGTTCCGCCCATTCTCCGCCCCATGGCTGACTAATTT
TTTTTATTTATGCAGAGGCCGAGGCCGCCTCTGCCTCTGAGCTATTCCAGAAGTAGTGAGGAGGCTTTTT
TGGAGGCCTAGGCTTTTGCAAAAAGCTCCCGGGAGCTTGTATATCCATTTTCGGATCTGATCAGCACGTG
TTGACAATTAATCATCGGCATAGTATATCGGCATAGTATAATACGACAAGGTGAGGAACTAAACCATGGC
CAAGTTGACCAGTGCCGTTCCGGTGCTCACCGCGCGCGACGTCGCCGGAGCGGTCGAGTTCTGGACCGAC
CGGCTCGGGTTCTCCCGGGACTTCGTGGAGGACGACTTCGCCGGTGTGGTCCGGGACGACGTGACCCTGT
TCATCAGCGCGGTCCAGGACCAGGTGGTGCCGGACAACACCCTGGCCTGGGTGTGGGTGCGCGGCCTGGA
CGAGCTGTACGCCGAGTGGTCGGAGGTCGTGTCCACGAACTTCCGGGACGCCTCCGGGCCGGCCATGACC
GAGATCGGCGAGCAGCCGTGGGGGCGGGAGTTCGCCCTGCGCGACCCGGCCGGCAACTGCGTGCACTTCG
TGGCCGAGGAGCAGGACTGACACGTGCTACGAGATTTCGATTCCACCGCCGCCTTCTATGAAAGGTTGGG
CTTCGGAATCGTTTTCCGGGACGCCGGCTGGATGATCCTCCAGCGCGGGGATCTCATGCTGGAGTTCTTC
GCCCACCCCAACTTGTTTATTGCAGCTTATAATGGTTACAAATAAAGCAATAGCATCACAAATTTCACAA
ATAAAGCATTTTTTTCACTGCATTCTAGTTGTGGTTTGTCCAAACTCATCAATGTATCTTATCATGTCTG
TATACCGTCGACCTCTAGCTAGAGCTTGGCGTAATCATGGTCATAGCTGTTTCCTGTGTGAAATTGTTAT
CCGCTCACAATTCCACACAACATACGAGCCGGAAGCATAAAGTGTAAAGCCTGGGGTGCCTAATGAGTGA
GCTAACTCACATTAATTGCGTTGCGCTCACTGCCCGCTTTCCAGTCGGGAAACCTGTCGTGCCAGCTGCA
TTAATGAATCGGCCAACGCGCGGGGAGAGGCGGTTTGCGTATTGGGCGCTCTTCCGCTTCCTCGCTCACT
GACTCGCTGCGCTCGGTCGTTCGGCTGCGGCGAGCGGTATCAGCTCACTCAAAGGCGGTAATACGGTTAT
CCACAGAATCAGGGGATAACGCAGGAAAGAACATGTGAGCAAAAGGCCAGCAAAAGGCCAGGAACCGTAA
AAAGGCCGCGTTGCTGGCGTTTTTCCATAGGCTCCGCCCCCCTGACGAGCATCACAAAAATCGACGCTCA
AGTCAGAGGTGGCGAAACCCGACAGGACTATAAAGATACCAGGCGTTTCCCCCTGGAAGCTCCCTCGTGC
GCTCTCCTGTTCCGACCCTGCCGCTTACCGGATACCTGTCCGCCTTTCTCCCTTCGGGAAGCGTGGCGCT
TTCTCATAGCTCACGCTGTAGGTATCTCAGTTCGGTGTAGGTCGTTCGCTCCAAGCTGGGCTGTGTGCAC
GAACCCCCCGTTCAGCCCGACCGCTGCGCCTTATCCGGTAACTATCGTCTTGAGTCCAACCCGGTAAGAC
ACGACTTATCGCCACTGGCAGCAGCCACTGGTAACAGGATTAGCAGAGCGAGGTATGTAGGCGGTGCTAC
AGAGTTCTTGAAGTGGTGGCCTAACTACGGCTACACTAGAAGAACAGTATTTGGTATCTGCGCTCTGCTG
AAGCCAGTTACCTTCGGAAAAAGAGTTGGTAGCTCTTGATCCGGCAAACAAACCACCGCTGGTAGCGGTG
GTTTTTTTGTTTGCAAGCAGCAGATTACGCGCAGAAAAAAAGGATCTCAAGAAGATCCTTTGATCTTTTC
TACGGGGTCTGACGCTCTATTCAACAAAGCCGCCGTCCCGTCAAGTCAGCGTAAATGGGTAGGGGGCTTC
AAATCGTCCTCGTGATACCAATTCGGAGCCTGCTTTTTTGTACAAACTTGTTGATAATGGCAATTCAAGG
ATCTTCACCTAGATCCTTTTAAATTAAAAATGAAGTTTTAAATCAATCTAAAGTATATATGAGTAAACTT
GGTCTGACAGTTACCAATGCTTAATCAGTGAGGCACCTATCTCAGCGATCTGTCTATTTCGTTCATCCAT
AGTTGCCTGACTCCCCGTCGTGTAGATAACTACGATACGGGAGGGCTTACCATCTGGCCCCAGTGCTGCA
ATGATACCGCGAGASCCACGCTCACCGGCTCCAGATTTATCAGCAATAAACCAGCCAGCCGGAAGGGCCG
AGCGCAGAAGTGGTCCTGCAACTTTATCCGCCTCCATCCAGTCTATTAATTGTTGCCGGGAAGCTAGAGT
AAGTAGTTCGCCAGTTAATAGTTTGCGCAACGTTGTTGCCATTGCTACAGGCATCGTGGTGTCACGCTCG
TCGTTTGGTATGGCTTCATTCAGCTCCGGTTCCCAACGATCAAGGCGAGTTACATGATCCCCCATGTTGT
GCAAAAAAGCGGTTAGCTCCTTCGGTCCTCCGATCGTTGTCAGAAGTAAGTTGGCCGCAGTGTTATCACT
CATGGTTATGGCAGCACTGCATAATTCTCTTACTGTCATGCCATCCGTAAGATGCTTTTCTGTGACTGGT
GAGTACTCAACCAAGTCATTCTGAGAATAGTGTATGCGGCGACCGAGTTGCTCTTGCCCGGCGTCAATAC
GGGATAATACCGCGCCACATAGCAGAACTTTAAAAGTGCTCATCATTGGAAAACGTTCTTCGGGGCGAAA
ACTCTCAAGGATCTTACCGCTGTTGAGATCCAGTTCGATGTAACCCACTCGTGCACCCAACTGATCTTCA
GCATCTTTTACTTTCACCAGCGTTTCTGGGTGAGCAAAAACAGGAAGGCAAAATGCCGCAAAAAAGGGAA
TAAGGGCGACACGGAAATGTTGAATACTCATACTCTTCCTTTTTCAATATTATTGAAGCATTTATCAGGG
TTATTGTCTCATGAGCGGATACATATTTGAATGTATTTAGAAAAATAAACAAATAGGGGTTCCGCGCACA
TTTCCCCGAAAAGTGCCACCTGACGTCGACGGATCGGGAGATCTCCCGATCCCCTATGGTGCACTCTCAG
TACAATCTGCTCTGATGCCGCATAGTTAAGCCAGTATCTGCTCCCTGCTTGTGTGTTGGAGGTCGCTGAG
TAGTGCGCGAGCAAAATTTAAGCTACAACAAGGCAAGGCTTGACCGACAATTGCATGAAGAATCTGCTTA
GGGTTAGGCGTTTTGCGCTGCTTCGCGATGTACGGGCCAGATATACGCGTTGACATTGATTATTGACTAG
TTATTAATAGTAATCAATTACGGGGTCATTAGTTCATAGCCCATATATGGAGTTCCGCGTTACATAACTT
ACGGTAAATGGCCCGCCTGGCTGACCGCCCAACGACCCCCGCCCATTGACGTCAATAATGACGTATGTTC
CCATAGTAACGCCAATAGGGACTTTCCATTGACGTCAATGGGTGGAGTATTTACGGTAAACTGCCCACTT
GGCAGTACATCAAGTGTATCATATGCCAAGTACGCCCCCTATTGACGTCAATGACGGTAAATGGCCCGCC
TGGCATTATGCCCAGTACATGACCTTATGGGACTTTCCTACTTGGCAGTACATCTACGTATTAGTCATCG
CTATTACCATGG
Features (pLannotate 1.2.2; 34 found; start..end, strand, type, name):
    217..397     +  LTR            5' LTR (truncated): truncated 5' long terminal repeat (LTR) from HIV-1
    444..569     +  misc_feature   HIV-1 Ψ: packaging signal of human immunodeficiency virus type 1
    553..916     +  CDS            HIV-1 gag (fragment): gag protein from human immunodeficiency virus 1; gag
   1062..1295    +  misc_feature   RRE: The Rev response element (RRE) of HIV-1 allows for Rev-dependent mRNA export from the nucleus to the cytoplasm.
   1672..1772    +  CDS            Rev (fragment): human immunodeficiency virus 1 (HIV-1) Rev protein; rev; enhances nuclear export of unspliced and incompletely spliced viral mRNAs
   1822..1939    +  misc_feature   cPPT/CTS: central polypurine tract and central termination sequence of HIV-1
   1990..2230    +  promoter       U6 promoter: RNA polymerase III promoter for human U6 snRNA
   2260..2335    +  misc_RNA       gRNA scaffold: guide RNA scaffold for the Streptococcus pyogenes CRISPR/Cas9 system
   2353..2371    +  CDS            small t antigen (fragment): SV40 (simian virus 40) small t antigen
   2397..2608    +  promoter       EF-1α core promoter: core promoter for human elongation factor EF-1α
   2633..6736    +  CDS            Cas9: Cas9 (Csn1) endonuclease from the Streptococcus pyogenes Type II CRISPR/Cas system generates RNA-guided double strand breaks in DNA
   6874..7471    +  CDS            PuroR (fragment): puromycin N-acetyltransferase; pac from Streptomyces; confers resistance to puromycin
   7487..8075    +  misc_feature   WPRE: woodchuck hepatitis virus posttranscriptional regulatory element
   8126..8145    +  misc_feature   cPPT/CTS (fragment): central polypurine tract and central termination sequence of HIV-1
   8147..8380    +  LTR            3' LTR (ΔU3): self-inactivating 3' long terminal repeat (LTR) from HIV-1
   8412..8636    +  polyA_signal   bGH poly(A) signal: bovine growth hormone polyadenylation signal
   8640..8661    +  promoter       SV40 promoter (fragment): SV40 enhancer and early promoter
   8682..9110    +  rep_origin     f1 ori (sequence partly withheld): f1 bacteriophage origin of replication; arrow indicates direction of (+) strand synthesis
   9124..9453    +  promoter       SV40 promoter: SV40 enhancer and early promoter
   9501..9548    +  promoter       EM7 promoter: synthetic bacterial promoter&nbsp
   9567..9941    +  CDS            BleoR: antibiotic-binding protein; Sh ble from Streptoalloteichus hindustanus; confers resistance to bleomycin, phleomycin, and Zeocin™
   9951..10076   +  CDS            ble (fragment): BLE_KLEPN - Experimental evidence at protein level: Swiss-Prot protein existence level 1. Binding protein with a strong affinity to the bleomycin family of antibiotics. Binds to CL990; an antimitotic-antibiotic compound. From Klebsiella pneumoniae.
  10071..10192   +  polyA_signal   SV40 poly(A) signal: SV40 polyadenylation signal
  10263..10285   -  protein_bind   lac operator (fragment): The lac repressor binds to the lac operator to inhibit transcription in E. coli. This inhibition can be relieved by adding lactose or isopropyl-β-D-thiogalactopyranoside (IPTG). lac repressor encoded by lacI
  10289..10319   -  promoter       lac promoter: promoter for the E. coli lac operon
  10334..10355   -  protein_bind   CAP binding site: CAP binding activates transcription in the presence of cAMP. E. coli catabolite activator protein
  10368..10460   -  CDS            lacI (fragment): lac repressor; lacI; The lac repressor binds to the lac operator to inhibit transcription in E. coli. This inhibition can be relieved by adding lactose or isopropyl-β-D-thiogalactopyranoside (IPTG).
  10643..11231   -  rep_origin     ori: high-copy-number ColE1/pMB1/pBR322/pUC origin of replication
  11348..11372   -  protein_bind   attB1: mutant version of attB; recombination site for the Gateway® BP reaction BP Clonase™
  11472..12332   -  CDS            AmpR: β-lactamase; bla; confers resistance to ampicillin, carbenicillin, and related antibiotics
  12333..12437   -  promoter       AmpR promoter: bla
  12496..12548   -  misc_feature   bom (fragment): basis of mobility region from pBR322
  12703..13082   +  enhancer       CMV enhancer: human cytomegalovirus immediate early enhancer
  13083..199     +  promoter       CMV promoter (across the origin): human cytomegalovirus (CMV) immediate early promoter
