[The description below was written by a language model from this plasmid's Addgene catalogue record and pLannotate feature annotations shown in this document.]
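Description:
LENTICRISPR-TKT_sgRNA2 is a lentiviral, all-in-one CRISPR/Cas9 knock-out plasmid built on the lentiCRISPR v2 backbone and carrying a single guide RNA against human TKT (transketolase). The guide was cloned by restriction enzyme cloning into the BsmBI sites, placing it between the human U6 RNA polymerase III promoter and the Streptococcus pyogenes gRNA scaffold. Immediately downstream, an EF-1α core promoter drives the S. pyogenes Cas9 coding sequence, followed by a puromycin N-acetyltransferase sequence for selecting transduced mammalian cells. How PuroR is linked to Cas9 is not annotated in the feature table. A WPRE sits after this cassette to enhance transcript stability and expression.

The viral framework is a self-inactivating HIV-1 design. A CMV enhancer/promoter spanning the sequence origin precedes a truncated 5' LTR and so drives genomic RNA production in packaging cells. This is followed by the Ψ packaging signal with a gag fragment, the RRE for Rev-dependent nuclear export, and the cPPT/CTS. A ΔU3 3' LTR closes the transfer unit, so the integrated provirus lacks LTR promoter activity. Outside the LTRs lie a bGH poly(A) signal, an f1 origin, and an SV40/EM7-driven BleoR cassette with an SV40 poly(A) signal. Propagation in E. coli relies on a high-copy ColE1/pUC-type origin and ampicillin resistance. Several small annotated fragments (SV40 small t antigen, lac elements, attB1, bom) appear to be backbone remnants or short sequence matches rather than functional parts.

The stated purpose is CRISPR/Cas9-mediated gene knock-out, here of TKT. The associated work concerns the salvage of ribose from uridine or RNA to support glycolysis under nutrient limitation.
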