Addgene plasmid #201625: LENTICRISPR-TKT_sgRNA2
Purpose: CRISPR/Cas9-mediated gene knock-out
Depositing lab: Alexis Jourdain & Vamsi Mootha. Depositing organization: Broad Institute. Publication: Salvage of ribose from uridine or RNA supports glycolysis in nutrient-limited conditions. Skinner OS, Blanco-Fernandez J, Goodman RP, Kawakami A, Shen H, Kemeny LV, Joesch-Cohen L, Rees MG, Roth JA, Fisher DE, Mootha VK, Jourdain AA. Nat Metab. 2023 May;5(5):765-776. doi: 10.1038/s42255-023-00774-2. Epub 2023 May 17. PubMed 37198474.
Backbone
  Vector backbone: lentiCRISPR v2
  Backbone manufacturer: Feng Zhang, Addgene #52961
  Vector type: Lentiviral, CRISPR
  Selectable markers: Puromycin
Growth in bacteria
  Bacterial resistance: Ampicillin, 100 μg/mL
  Growth temperature: 37°C
  Growth strain: NEB Stable
  Copy number: High Copy
Gene/Insert
  Gene/Insert name: TKT
  gRNA/shRNA sequence: CCTGCCCAGCTACAAAGTTG
  Species: H. sapiens (human)
  Entrez Gene: TKT (a.k.a. HEL-S-48, HEL107, SDDHD, TK, TKT1)
  Cloning method: Restriction Enzyme; 5′ cloning site BsmBI (unknown if destroyed); 3′ cloning site BsmBI (unknown if destroyed)
Terms and licenses: Academic/Nonprofit Terms; Industry Terms: Not Available to Industry
How to cite: LENTICRISPR-TKT_sgRNA2 was a gift from Alexis Jourdain & Vamsi Mootha (Addgene plasmid # 201625 ; http://n2t.net/addgene:201625 ; RRID:Addgene_201625)
